Addgene plasmid #147770: pnEA-NpSN_V
Purpose: (Empty Backbone) Bacterial Expression vector
Depositing lab: Elisa Izaurralde. Depositing organization: Max Planck Institute for Developmental Biology. Publication: Deciphering correct strategies for multiprotein complex assembly by co-expression: application to complexes as large as the histone octamer. Diebold ML, Fribourg S, Koch M, Metzger T, Romier C. J Struct Biol. 2011 Aug;175(2):178-88. doi: 10.1016/j.jsb.2011.02.001. Epub 2011 Feb 12. PubMed 21320604.
Backbone
  Vector backbone: pnEA
  Vector type: Bacterial Expression
Growth in bacteria
  Bacterial resistance: Ampicillin, 100 μg/mL
  Growth temperature: 37°C
  Growth strain: DH5alpha
  Copy number: Low Copy
Gene/Insert
  Gene/Insert name: None
Terms and licenses: Academic/Nonprofit Terms; Industry Terms: Not Available to Industry
Depositor comments: Plasmids from this collection were made available to the research community and donated after the lab closed. Please note that the sequence provided by the depositing laboratory may be theoretical/predicted or based on Sanger sequencing results. There may be discrepancies between sequencing results obtained by Addgene and the depositor sequence. If an Addgene verified sequence is not available, please contact before placing your order to request that our lab fully sequence the plasmid.
How to cite: pnEA-NpSN_V was a gift from Elisa Izaurralde (Addgene plasmid # 147770 ; http://n2t.net/addgene:147770 ; RRID:Addgene_147770)
