[The description below was written by a language model from this plasmid's Addgene catalogue record and pLannotate feature annotations shown in this document.]
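Description:
pnEA-NpSN_V is an empty bacterial expression backbone of the pnEA family, a pET-like, pBR322-derived vector of about 7.3 kb intended for T7-driven protein production in E. coli. It is maintained through a ColE1/pMB1-type origin accompanied by the rop gene and the bom mobility region. This fits the low copy number given in the catalogue entry, even though the automated annotation labels the origin generically as high-copy. Selection is by ampicillin, via the bla gene under its own promoter. Several fragments of the tetracycline resistance gene and the tet promoter are scattered around the expression cassette. They appear to be non-functional remnants of the pBR322 ancestor, interrupted by the inserted elements.

The expression cassette consists of a T7 promoter followed directly by a lac operator, the strong T7 gene 10 ribosome binding site and a T7 terminator, with a plasmid-borne lacI gene under its own promoter supplying repressor. Transcription therefore depends on a host that provides T7 RNA polymerase and is inducible with IPTG. No gene of interest is present, but the cassette already encodes an N-terminal fusion module: a Strep-tag II match followed by a nearly full-length NusA, a highly soluble E. coli protein used as a solubility enhancer. A target sequence cloned downstream would thus be made as a Strep–NusA fusion suited to Strep-Tactin affinity purification. A short match to the T7 gene 10-derived SET1 tag lies just before the terminator and may simply be residual vector sequence. The record does not describe the cloning sites or any protease cleavage site. The associated publication concerns co-expression strategies for assembling multiprotein complexes, the context in which this vector series is used.
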