Features (pLannotate 1.2.2; 20 found; start..end, strand, type, name):
    104..208     +  promoter       AmpR promoter: bla
    209..1069    +  CDS            AmpR: β-lactamase; bla; confers resistance to ampicillin, carbenicillin, and related antibiotics
   1240..1828    +  rep_origin     ori: high-copy-number ColE1/pMB1/pBR322/pUC origin of replication
   2014..2156    -  misc_feature   bom: basis of mobility region from pBR322
   2258..2449    -  CDS            rop: Rop protein, which maintains plasmids at low copy number; rop
   2466..2846    +  CDS            YPB1_ECOLX: Protein predicted: Swiss-Prot protein existence level 4. From Escherichia coli.
   3088..3712    -  CDS            TcR (fragment): tetracycline efflux protein; tet; confers resistance to tetracycline
   3727..3748    -  protein_bind   CAP binding site: CAP binding activates transcription in the presence of cAMP. E. coli catabolite activator protein
   3761..4843    -  CDS            lacI: lac repressor; lacI; The lac repressor binds to the lac operator to inhibit transcription in E. coli. This inhibition can be relieved by adding lactose or isopropyl-β-D-thiogalactopyranoside (IPTG).
   4844..4921    -  promoter       lacI promoter: lacI
   4929..5208    -  CDS            TcR (fragment): tetracycline efflux protein; tet; confers resistance to tetracycline
   5230..5248    +  promoter       T7 promoter: promoter for bacteriophage T7 RNA polymerase
   5249..5273    +  protein_bind   lac operator: The lac repressor binds to the lac operator to inhibit transcription in E. coli. This inhibition can be relieved by adding lactose or isopropyl-β-D-thiogalactopyranoside (IPTG). lac repressor encoded by lacI
   5288..5310    +  RBS            RBS: efficient ribosome binding site from bacteriophage T7 gene 10 (Olins and Rangwala, 1989)
   5326..5348    +  CDS            Strep-Tag II (fragment): peptide that binds Strep-Tactin®, an engineered form of streptavidin
   5369..6849    +  CDS            NusA (fragment): transcription elongation protein (N utilization substance protein A); nusA; highly soluble in E. coli
   6950..6999    +  CDS            SET1 (fragment): solubility-enhancement tag derived from T7 phage gene 10B
   7007..7054    +  terminator     T7 terminator: transcription terminator for bacteriophage T7 RNA polymerase
   7077..7181    -  CDS            TcR (fragment): tetracycline efflux protein; tet; confers resistance to tetracycline
   7229..7257    -  promoter       tet promoter: E. coli promoter for tetracycline efflux protein gene
>Addgene plasmid #147770 | pnEA-NpSN_V | depositor full sequence | sequence record 290217 | Full Sequence
TTCTTGAAGACGAAAGGGCCTCGTGATACGCCTATTTTTATAGGTTAATGTCATGATAATAATGGTTTCT
TAGACGTCAGGTGGCACTTTTCGGGGAAATGTGCGCGGAACCCCTATTTGTTTATTTTTCTAAATACATT
CAAATATGTATCCGCTCATGAGACAATAACCCTGATAAATGCTTCAATAATATTGAAAAAGGAAGAGTAT
GAGTATTCAACATTTCCGTGTCGCCCTTATTCCCTTTTTTGCGGCATTTTGCCTTCCTGTTTTTGCTCAC
CCAGAAACGCTGGTGAAAGTAAAAGATGCTGAAGATCAGTTGGGTGCACGAGTGGGTTACATCGAACTGG
ATCTCAACAGCGGTAAGATCCTTGAGAGTTTTCGCCCCGAAGAACGTTTTCCAATGATGAGCACTTTTAA
AGTTCTGCTATGTGGCGCGGTATTATCCCGTGTTGACGCCGGGCAAGAGCAACTCGGTCGCCGCATACAC
TATTCTCAGAATGACTTGGTTGAGTACTCACCAGTCACAGAAAAGCATCTTACGGATGGCATGACAGTAA
GAGAATTATGCAGTGCTGCCATAACCATGAGTGATAACACTGCGGCCAACTTACTTCTGACAACGATCGG
AGGACCGAAGGAGCTAACCGCTTTTTTGCACAACATGGGGGATCATGTAACTCGCCTTGATCGTTGGGAA
CCGGAGCTGAATGAAGCCATACCAAACGACGAGCGTGACACCACGATGCCTGCAGCAATGGCAACAACGT
TGCGCAAACTATTAACTGGCGAACTACTTACTCTAGCTTCCCGGCAACAATTAATAGACTGGATGGAGGC
GGATAAAGTTGCAGGACCACTTCTGCGCTCGGCCCTTCCGGCTGGCTGGTTTATTGCTGATAAATCTGGA
GCCGGTGAGCGTGGGTCTCGCGGTATCATTGCAGCACTGGGGCCAGATGGTAAGCCCTCCCGTATCGTAG
TTATCTACACGACGGGGAGTCAGGCAACTATGGATGAACGAAATAGACAGATCGCTGAGATAGGTGCCTC
ACTGATTAAGCATTGGTAACTGTCAGACCAAGTTTACTCATATATACTTTAGATTGATTTAAAACTTCAT
TTTTAATTTAAAAGGATCTAGGTGAAGATCCTTTTTGATAATCTCATGACCAAAATCCCTTAACGTGAGT
TTTCGTTCCACTGAGCGTCAGACCCCGTAGAAAAGATCAAAGGATCTTCTTGAGATCCTTTTTTTCTGCG
CGTAATCTGCTGCTTGCAAACAAAAAAACCACCGCTACCAGCGGTGGTTTGTTTGCCGGATCAAGAGCTA
CCAACTCTTTTTCCGAAGGTAACTGGCTTCAGCAGAGCGCAGATACCAAATACTGTCCTTCTAGTGTAGC
CGTAGTTAGGCCACCACTTCAAGAACTCTGTAGCACCGCCTACATACCTCGCTCTGCTAATCCTGTTACC
AGTGGCTGCTGCCAGTGGCGATAAGTCGTGTCTTACCGGGTTGGACTCAAGACGATAGTTACCGGATAAG
GCGCAGCGGTCGGGCTGAACGGGGGGTTCGTGCACACAGCCCAGCTTGGAGCGAACGACCTACACCGAAC
TGAGATACCTACAGCGTGAGCTATGAGAAAGCGCCACGCTTCCCGAAGGGAGAAAGGCGGACAGGTATCC
GGTAAGCGGCAGGGTCGGAACAGGAGAGCGCACGAGGGAGCTTCCAGGGGGAAACGCCTGGTATCTTTAT
AGTCCTGTCGGGTTTCGCCACCTCTGACTTGAGCGTCGATTTTTGTGATGCTCGTCAGGGGGGCGGAGCC
TATGGAAAAACGCCAGCAACGCGGCCTTTTTACGGTTCCTGGCCTTTTGCTGGCCTTTTGCTCACATGTT
CTTTCCTGCGTTATCCCCTGATTCTGTGGATAACCGTATTACCGCCTTTGAGTGAGCTGATACCGCTCGC
CGCAGCCGAACGACCGAGCGCAGCGAGTCAGTGAGCGAGGAAGCGGAAGAGCGCCTGATGCGGTATTTTC
TCCTTACGCATCTGTGCGGTATTTCACACCGCATATATGGTGCACTCTCAGTACAATCTGCTCTGATGCC
GCATAGTTAAGCCAGTATACACTCCGCTATCGCTACGTGACTGGGTCATGGCTGCGCCCCGACACCCGCC
AACACCCGCTGACGCGCCCTGACGGGCTTGTCTGCTCCCGGCATCCGCTTACAGACAAGCTGTGACCGTC
TCCGGGAGCTGCATGTGTCAGAGGTTTTCACCGTCATCACCGAAACGCGCGAGGCAGCTGCGGTAAAGCT
CATCAGCGTGGTCGTGAAGCGATTCACAGATGTCTGCCTGTTCATCCGCGTCCAGCTCGTTGAGTTTCTC
CAGAAGCGTTAATGTCTGGCTTCTGATAAAGCGGGCCATGTTAAGGGCGGTTTTTTCCTGTTTGGTCACT
GATGCCTCCGTGTAAGGGGGATTTCTGTTCATGGGGGTAATGATACCGATGAAACGAGAGAGGATGCTCA
CGATACGGGTTACTGATGATGAACATGCCCGGTTACTGGAACGTTGTGAGGGTAAACAACTGGCGGTATG
GATGCGGCGGGACCAGAGAAAAATCACTCAGGGTCAATGCCAGCGCTTCGTTAATACAGATGTAGGTGTT
CCACAGGGTAGCCAGCAGCATCCTGCGATGCAGATCCGGAACATAATGGTGCAGGGCGCTGACTTCCGCG
TTTCCAGACTTTACGAAACACGGAAACCGAAGACCATTCATGTTGTTGCTCAGGTCGCAGACGTTTTGCA
GCAGCAGTCGCTTCACGTTCGCTCGCGTATCGGTGATTCATTCTGCTAACCAGTAAGGCAACCCCGCCAG
CCTAGCCGGGTCCTCAACGACAGGAGCACGATCATGCGCACCCGTGGCCAGGACCCAACGCTGCCCGAGA
TGCGCCGCGTGCGGCTGCTGGAGATGGCGGACGCGATGGATATGTTCTGCCAAGGGTTGGTTTGCGCATT
CACAGTTCTCCGCAAGAATTGATTGGCTCCAATTCTTGGAGTGGTGAATCCGTTAGCGAGGTGCCGCCGG
CTTCCATTCAGGTCGAGGTGGCCCGGCTCCATGCACCGCGACGCAACGCGGGGAGGCAGACAAGGTATAG
GGCGGCGCCTACAATCCATGCCAACCCGTTCCATGTGCTCGCCGAGGCGGCATAAATCGCCGTGACGATC
AGCGGTCCAGTGATCGAAGTTAGGCTGGTAAGAGCCGCGAGCGATCCTTGAAGCTGTCCCTGATGGTCGT
CATCTACCTGCCTGGACAGCATGGCCTGCAACGCGGGCATCCCGATGCCGCCGGAAGCGAGAAGAATCAT
AATGGGGAAGGCCATCCAGCCTCGCGTCGCGAACGCCAGCAAGACGTAGCCCAGCGCGTCGGCCGCCATG
CCGGCGATAATGGCCTGCTTCTCGCCGAAACGTTTGGTGGCGGGACCAGTGACGAAGGCTTGAGCGAGGG
CGTGCAAGATTCCGAATACCGCAAGCGACAGGCCGATCATCGTCGCGCTCCAGCGAAAGCGGTCCTCGCC
GAAAATGACCCAGAGCGCTGCCGGCACCTGTCCTACGAGTTGCATGATAAAGAAGACAGTCATAAGTGCG
GCGACGATAGTCATGCCCCGCGCCCACCGGAAGGAGCTGACTGGGTTGAAGGCTCTCAAGGGCATCGGTC
GAGATCCCGGTGCCTAATGAGTGAGCTAACTTACATTAATTGCGTTGCGCTCACTGCCCGCTTTCCAGTC
GGGAAACCTGTCGTGCCAGCTGCATTAATGAATCGGCCAACGCGCGGGGAGAGGCGGTTTGCGTATTGGG
CGCCAGGGTGGTTTTTCTTTTCACCAGTGAGACGGGCAACAGCTGATTGCCCTTCACCGCCTGGCCCTGA
GAGAGTTGCAGCAAGCGGTCCACGCTGGTTTGCCCCAGCAGGCGAAAATCCTGTTTGATGGTGGTTAACG
GCGGGATATAACATGAGCTGTCTTCGGTATCGTCGTATCCCACTACCGAGATATCCGCACCAACGCGCAG
CCCGGACTCGGTAATGGCGCGCATTGCGCCCAGCGCCATCTGATCGTTGGCAACCAGCATCGCAGTGGGA
ACGATGCCCTCATTCAGCATTTGCATGGTTTGTTGAAAACCGGACATGGCACTCCAGTCGCCTTCCCGTT
CCGCTATCGGCTGAATTTGATTGCGAGTGAGATATTTATGCCAGCCAGCCAGACGCAGACGCGCCGAGAC
AGAACTTAATGGGCCCGCTAACAGCGCGATTTGCTGGTGACCCAATGCGACCAGATGCTCCACGCCCAGT
CGCGTACCGTCTTCATGGGAGAAAATAATACTGTTGATGGGTGTCTGGTCAGAGACATCAAGAAATAACG
CCGGAACATTAGTGCAGGCAGCTTCCACAGCAATGGCATCCTGGTCATCCAGCGGATAGTTAATGATCAG
CCCACTGACGCGTTGCGCGAGAAGATTGTGCACCGCCGCTTTACAGGCTTCGACGCCGCTTCGTTCTACC
ATCGACACCACCACGCTGGCACCCAGTTGATCGGCGCGAGATTTAATCGCCGCGACAATTTGCGACGGCG
CGTGCAGGGCCAGACTGGAGGTGGCAACGCCAATCAGCAACGACTGTTTGCCCGCCAGTTGTTGTGCCAC
GCGGTTGGGAATGTAATTCAGCTCCGCCATCGCCGCTTCCACTTTTTCCCGCGTTTTCGCAGAAACGTGG
CTGGCCTGGTTCACCACGCGGGAAACGGTCTGATAAGAGACACCGGCATACTCTGCGACATCGTATAACG
TTACTGGTTTCACATTCACCACCCTGAATTGACTCTCTTCCGGGCGCTATCATGCCATACCGCGAAAGGT
TTTGCGCCATTCGATGGTGTCCGGGATCTCGACGCTCTCCCTTATGCGACTCCTGCATTAGGAAGCAGCC
CAGTAGTAGGTTGAGGCCGTTGAGCACCGCCGCCGCAAGGAATGGTGCATGCAAGGAGATGGCGCCCAAC
AGTCCCCCGGCCACGGGGCCTGCCACCATACCCACGCCGAAACAAGCGCTCATGAGCCCGAAGTGGCGAG
CCCGATCTTCCCCATCGGTGATGTCGGCGATATAGGCGCCAGCAACCGCACCTGTGGCGCCGGTGATGCC
GGCCACGATGCGTCCGGCGTAGAGGATCGAGATCTCGATCCCGCGAAATTAATACGACTCACTATAGGGG
AATTGTGAGCGGATAACAATTCCCCACTAGTAATAATTTTGTTTAACTTTAAGAAGGAGATATACCATGG
CTAGCTGGAGCCACCCGCAGTTCGAAAAAAGCGGCAGCGGCTCCATGGACAAAGAAATTTTGGCTGTAGT
TGAAGCCGTATCCAATGAAAAGGCGCTACCTCGCGAGAAGATTTTCGAAGCATTGGAAAGCGCCCTGGCG
ACAGCAACAAAGAAAAAATATGAACAAGAGATCGACGTCCGCGTACAGATCGATCGCAAAAGCGGTGATT
TTGACACTTTCCGTCGCTGGTTAGTTGTTGATGAAGTCACCCAGCCGACCAAGGAAATCACCCTTGAAGC
CGCACGTTATGAAGATGAAAGCCTGAACCTGGGCGATTACGTTGAAGATCAGATTGAGTCTGTTACCTTT
GACCGTATCACTACCCAGACGGCAAAACAGGTTATCGTGCAGAAAGTGCGTGAAGCCGAACGTGCGATGG
TGGTTGATCAGTTCCGTGAACACGAAGGTGAAATCATCACCGGCGTGGTGAAAAAAGTAAACCGCGACAA
CATCTCTCTGGATCTGGGCAACAACGCTGAAGCCGTGATCCTGCGCGAAGATATGCTGCCGCGTGAAAAC
TTCCGCCCTGGCGACCGCGTTCGTGGCGTGCTCTATTCCGTTCGCCCGGAAGCGCGTGGCGCCCAACTGT
TCGTCACTCGTTCCAAGCCGGAAATGCTGATCGAACTGTTCCGTATTGAAGTGCCAGAAATCGGCGAAGA
AGTGATTGAAATTAAAGCAGCGGCTCGCGATCCGGGTTCTCGTGCGAAAATCGCGGTGAAAACCAACGAT
AAACGTATCGATCCGGTAGGTGCTTGCGTAGGTATGCGTGGCGCCCGTGTTCAGGCGGTGTCTACTGAAC
TGGGTGGCGAGCGTATCGATATCGTCCTGTGGGATGATAACCCGGCGCAGTTCGTGATTAACGCAATGGC
ACCGGCAGACGTTGCTTCTATCGTGGTGGATGAAGATAAACACACGATGGACATCGCCGTTGAAGCCGGT
AATCTGGCGCAGGCGATTGGCCGTAACGGTCAGAACGTGCGTCTGGCTTCGCAACTGAGCGGTTGGGAAC
TCAACGTGATGACCGTTGACGACCTGCAAGCTAAGCATCAGGCGGAAGCGCACGCAGCGATCGACACCTT
CACCAAATATCTCGACATCGACGAAGACTTCGCGACTGTTCTGGTAGAAGAAGGCTTCTCGACGCTGGAA
GAATTGGCCTATGTGCCGATGAAAGAGCTGTTGGAAATCGAAGGCCTTGATGAGCCGACCGTTGAAGCAC
TGCGCGAGCGTGCTAAAAATGCACTGGCCACCATTGCACAGGCCCAGGAAGAAAGCCTCGGTGATAACAA
ACCGGCTGACGATCTGCTGAACCTTGAAGGGGTAGATCGTGATTTGGCATTCAAACTGGCCGCCCGTGGC
GTTTGTACGCTGGAAGACCTCGCCGAACAGGGCATTGATGATCTGGCTGATATCGAAGGGTTGACCGACG
AAAAAGCCGGAGCACTGATTATGGCTGCCCGTAATATTTGCTGGTTCGGTGACGAAGCGGGTACCGGCAG
CGGCCTGGAAGTTCTGTTCCAGGGGCCCCATATGCTCGAGCTTAAGCAATTGGGATCCTAATAGTCTAGA
GCTAGCCCTAGGAGATCCGGCTGCTAACAAAGCCCGAAAGGAAGCTGAGTTGGCTGCTGCCACCGCTGAG
CAATAACTAGCATAACCCCTTGGGGCCTCTAAACGGGTCTTGAGGGGTTTTTTGCTGAAAGGAGGAACTA
TATCCGGATATCCCGCAAGAGGCCCGGCAGTACCGGCATAACCAAGCCTATGCCTACAGCATCCAGGGTG
ACGGTGCCGAGGATGACGATGAGCGCATTGTTAGATTTCATACACGGTGCCTGACTGCGTTAGCAATTTA
ACTGTGATAAACTACCGCATTAAAGCTTATCGATGATAAGCTGTCAAACATGAGAA
